>Addgene plasmid #92362 | pX330a dCas9-LSD1 | depositor full sequence | sequence record 178233 | pX330a dCas9-LSD1 sequence 10984 bps
GTAGAAAAGATCAAAGGATCTTCTTGAGATCCTTTTTTTCTGCGCGTAATCTGCTGCTTGCAAACAAAAA
AACCACCGCTACCAGCGGTGGTTTGTTTGCCGGATCAAGAGCTACCAACTCTTTTTCCGAAGGTAACTGG
CTTCAGCAGAGCGCAGATACCAAATACTGTCCTTCTAGTGTAGCCGTAGTTAGGCCACCACTTCAAGAAC
TCTGTAGCACCGCCTACATACCTCGCTCTGCTAATCCTGTTACCAGTGGCTGCTGCCAGTGGCGATAAGT
CGTGTCTTACCGGGTTGGACTCAAGACGATAGTTACCGGATAAGGCGCAGCGGTCGGGCTGAACGGGGGG
TTCGTGCACACAGCCCAGCTTGGAGCGAACGACCTACACCGAACTGAGATACCTACAGCGTGAGCTATGA
GAAAGCGCCACGCTTCCCGAAGGGAGAAAGGCGGACAGGTATCCGGTAAGCGGCAGGGTCGGAACAGGAG
AGCGCACGAGGGAGCTTCCAGGGGGAAACGCCTGGTATCTTTATAGTCCTGTCGGGTTTCGCCACCTCTG
ACTTGAGCGTCGATTTTTGTGATGCTCGTCAGGGGGGCGGAGCCTATGGAAAAACGCCAGCAACGCGGCC
TTTTTACGGTTCCTGGCCTTTTGCTGGCCTTTTGCTCACATGTGAGGGCCTATTTCCCATGATTCCTTCA
TATTTGCATATACGATACAAGGCTGTTAGAGAGATAATTGGAATTAATTTGACTGTAAACACAAAGATAT
TAGTACAAAATACGTGACGTAGAAAGTAATAATTTCTTGGGTAGTTTGCAGTTTTAAAATTATGTTTTAA
AATGGACTATCATATGCTTACCGTAACTTGAAAGTATTTCGATTTCTTGGCTTTATATATCTTGTGGAAA
GGACGAAACACCGGGTCTTCGAGAAGACCTGTTTTAGAGCTAGAAATAGCAAGTTAAAATAAGGCTAGTC
CGTTATCAACTTGAAAAAGTGGCACCGAGTCGGTGCTTTTTTGTTTTAGAGCTAGAAATAGCAAGTTAAA
ATAAGGCTAGTCCGTTTTTAGCGCGTGCGCCAATTCTGCAGACAAATGGCTCTAGAGGTACCCGTTACAT
AACTTACGGTAAATGGCCCGCCTGGCTGACCGCCCAACGACCCCCGCCCATTGACGTCAATAGTAACGCC
AATAGGGACTTTCCATTGACGTCAATGGGTGGAGTATTTACGGTAAACTGCCCACTTGGCAGTACATCAA
GTGTATCATATGCCAAGTACGCCCCCTATTGACGTCAATGACGGTAAATGGCCCGCCTGGCATTGTGCCC
AGTACATGACCTTATGGGACTTTCCTACTTGGCAGTACATCTACGTATTAGTCATCGCTATTACCATGGT
CGAGGTGAGCCCCACGTTCTGCTTCACTCTCCCCATCTCCCCCCCCTCCCCACCCCCAATTTTGTATTTA
TTTATTTTTTAATTATTTTGTGCAGCGATGGGGGCGGGGGGGGGGGGGGGGCGCGCGCCAGGCGGGGCGG
GGCGGGGCGAGGGGCGGGGCGGGGCGAGGCGGAGAGGTGCGGCGGCAGCCAATCAGAGCGGCGCGCTCCG
AAAGTTTCCTTTTATGGCGAGGCGGCGGCGGCGGCGGCCCTATAAAAAGCGAAGCGCGCGGCGGGCGGGA
GTCGCTGCGACGCTGCCTTCGCCCCGTGCCCCGCTCCGCCGCCGCCTCGCGCCGCCCGCCCCGGCTCTGA
CTGACCGCGTTACTCCCACAGGTGAGCGGGCGGGACGGCCCTTCTCCTCCGGGCTGTAATTAGCTGAGCA
AGAGGTAAGGGTTTAAGGGATGGTTGGTTGGTGGGGTATTAATGTTTAATTACCTGGAGCACCTGCCTGA
AATCACTTTTTTTCAGGTTGGACCGGTGCCACCATGCCCAAGAAGAAGAGGAAGGTGGGAAGGGGGATGG
ACAAGAAGTACTCCATTGGGCTCGCTATCGGCACAAACAGCGTCGGCTGGGCCGTCATTACGGACGAGTA
CAAGGTGCCGAGCAAAAAATTCAAAGTTCTGGGCAATACCGATCGCCACAGCATAAAGAAGAACCTCATT
GGCGCCCTCCTGTTCGACTCCGGGGAGACGGCCGAAGCCACGCGGCTCAAAAGAACAGCACGGCGCAGAT
ATACCCGCAGAAAGAATCGGATCTGCTACCTGCAGGAGATCTTTAGTAATGAGATGGCTAAGGTGGATGA
CTCTTTCTTCCATAGGCTGGAGGAGTCCTTTTTGGTGGAGGAGGATAAAAAGCACGAGCGCCACCCAATC
TTTGGCAATATCGTGGACGAGGTGGCGTACCATGAAAAGTACCCAACCATATATCATCTGAGGAAGAAGC
TTGTAGACAGTACTGATAAGGCTGACTTGCGGTTGATCTATCTCGCGCTGGCGCATATGATCAAATTTCG
GGGACACTTCCTCATCGAGGGGGACCTGAACCCAGACAACAGCGATGTCGACAAACTCTTTATCCAACTG
GTTCAGACTTACAATCAGCTTTTCGAAGAGAACCCGATCAACGCATCCGGAGTTGACGCCAAAGCAATCC
TGAGCGCTAGGCTGTCCAAATCCCGGCGGCTCGAAAACCTCATCGCACAGCTCCCTGGGGAGAAGAAGAA
CGGCCTGTTTGGTAATCTTATCGCCCTGTCACTCGGGCTGACCCCCAACTTTAAATCTAACTTCGACCTG
GCCGAAGATGCCAAGCTTCAACTGAGCAAAGACACCTACGATGATGATCTCGACAATCTGCTGGCCCAGA
TCGGCGACCAGTACGCAGACCTTTTTTTGGCGGCAAAGAACCTGTCAGACGCCATTCTGCTGAGTGATAT
TCTGCGAGTGAACACGGAGATCACCAAAGCTCCGCTGAGCGCTAGTATGATCAAGCGCTATGATGAGCAC
CACCAAGACTTGACTTTGCTGAAGGCCCTTGTCAGACAGCAACTGCCTGAGAAGTACAAGGAAATTTTCT
TCGATCAGTCTAAAAATGGCTACGCCGGATACATTGACGGCGGAGCAAGCCAGGAGGAATTTTACAAATT
TATTAAGCCCATCTTGGAAAAAATGGACGGCACCGAGGAGCTGCTGGTAAAGCTTAACAGAGAAGATCTG
TTGCGCAAACAGCGCACTTTCGACAATGGAAGCATCCCCCACCAGATTCACCTGGGCGAACTGCACGCTA
TCCTCAGGCGGCAAGAGGATTTCTACCCCTTTTTGAAAGATAACAGGGAAAAGATTGAGAAAATCCTCAC
ATTTCGGATACCCTACTATGTAGGCCCCCTCGCCCGGGGAAATTCCAGATTCGCGTGGATGACTCGCAAA
TCAGAAGAGACCATCACTCCCTGGAACTTCGAGGAAGTCGTGGATAAGGGGGCCTCTGCCCAGTCCTTCA
TCGAAAGGATGACTAACTTTGATAAAAATCTGCCTAACGAAAAGGTGCTTCCTAAACACTCTCTGCTGTA
CGAGTACTTCACAGTTTATAACGAGCTCACCAAGGTCAAATACGTCACAGAAGGGATGAGAAAGCCAGCA
TTCCTGTCTGGAGAGCAGAAGAAAGCTATCGTGGACCTCCTCTTCAAGACGAACCGGAAAGTTACCGTGA
AACAGCTCAAAGAGGACTATTTCAAAAAGATTGAATGTTTCGACTCTGTTGAAATCAGCGGAGTGGAGGA
TCGCTTCAACGCATCCCTGGGAACGTATCACGATCTCCTGAAAATCATTAAAGACAAGGACTTCCTGGAC
AATGAGGAGAACGAGGACATTCTTGAGGACATTGTCCTCACCCTTACGTTGTTTGAAGATAGGGAGATGA
TTGAAGAACGCTTGAAAACTTACGCTCATCTCTTCGACGACAAAGTCATGAAACAGCTCAAGAGGCGCCG
ATATACAGGATGGGGGCGGCTGTCAAGAAAACTGATCAATGGGATCCGAGACAAGCAGAGTGGAAAGACA
ATCCTGGATTTTCTTAAGTCCGATGGATTTGCCAACCGGAACTTCATGCAGTTGATCCATGATGACTCTC
TCACCTTTAAGGAGGACATCCAGAAAGCACAAGTTTCTGGCCAGGGGGACAGTCTCCACGAGCACATCGC
TAATCTTGCAGGTAGCCCAGCTATCAAAAAGGGAATACTGCAGACCGTTAAGGTCGTGGATGAACTCGTC
AAAGTAATGGGAAGGCATAAGCCCGAGAATATCGTTATCGAGATGGCCCGAGAGAACCAAACTACCCAGA
AGGGACAGAAGAACAGTAGGGAAAGGATGAAGAGGATTGAAGAGGGTATAAAAGAACTGGGGTCCCAAAT
CCTTAAGGAACACCCAGTTGAAAACACCCAGCTTCAGAATGAGAAGCTCTACCTGTACTACCTGCAGAAC
GGCAGGGACATGTACGTGGATCAGGAACTGGACATCAATCGGCTCTCCGACTACGACGTGGCTGCTATCG
TGCCCCAGTCTTTTCTCAAAGATGATTCTATTGATAATAAAGTGTTGACAAGATCCGATAAAGCTAGAGG
GAAGAGTGATAACGTCCCCTCAGAAGAAGTTGTCAAGAAAATGAAAAATTATTGGCGGCAGCTGCTGAAC
GCCAAACTGATCACACAACGGAAGTTCGATAATCTGACTAAGGCTGAACGAGGTGGCCTGTCTGAGTTGG
ATAAAGCCGGCTTCATCAAAAGGCAGCTTGTTGAGACACGCCAGATCACCAAGCACGTGGCCCAAATTCT
CGATTCACGCATGAACACCAAGTACGATGAAAATGACAAACTGATTCGAGAGGTGAAAGTTATTACTCTG
AAGTCTAAGCTGGTCTCAGATTTCAGAAAGGACTTTCAGTTTTATAAGGTGAGAGAGATCAACAATTACC
ACCATGCGCATGATGCCTACCTGAATGCAGTGGTAGGCACTGCACTTATCAAAAAATATCCCAAGCTTGA
ATCTGAATTTGTTTACGGAGACTATAAAGTGTACGATGTTAGGAAAATGATCGCAAAGTCTGAGCAGGAA
ATAGGCAAGGCCACCGCTAAGTACTTCTTTTACAGCAATATTATGAATTTTTTCAAGACCGAGATTACAC
TGGCCAATGGAGAGATTCGGAAGCGACCACTTATCGAAACAAACGGAGAAACAGGAGAAATCGTGTGGGA
CAAGGGTAGGGATTTCGCGACAGTCCGGAAGGTCCTGTCCATGCCGCAGGTGAACATCGTTAAAAAGACC
GAAGTACAGACCGGAGGCTTCTCCAAGGAAAGTATCCTCCCGAAAAGGAACAGCGACAAGCTGATCGCAC
GCAAAAAAGATTGGGACCCCAAGAAATACGGCGGATTCGATTCTCCTACAGTCGCTTACAGTGTACTGGT
TGTGGCCAAAGTGGAGAAAGGGAAGTCTAAAAAACTCAAAAGCGTCAAGGAACTGCTGGGCATCACAATC
ATGGAGCGATCAAGCTTCGAAAAAAACCCCATCGACTTTCTCGAGGCGAAAGGATATAAAGAGGTCAAAA
AAGACCTCATCATTAAGCTTCCCAAGTACTCTCTCTTTGAGCTTGAAAACGGCCGGAAACGAATGCTCGC
TAGTGCGGGCGAGCTGCAGAAAGGTAACGAGCTGGCACTGCCCTCTAAATACGTTAATTTCTTGTATCTG
GCCAGCCACTATGAAAAGCTCAAAGGGTCTCCCGAAGATAATGAGCAGAAGCAGCTGTTCGTGGAACAAC
ACAAACACTACCTTGATGAGATCATCGAGCAAATAAGCGAATTCTCCAAAAGAGTGATCCTCGCCGACGC
TAACCTCGATAAGGTGCTTTCTGCTTACAATAAGCACAGGGATAAGCCCATCAGGGAGCAGGCAGAAAAC
ATTATCCACTTGTTTACTCTGACCAACTTGGGCGCGCCTGCAGCCTTCAAGTACTTCGACACCACCATAG
ACAGAAAGCGGTACACCTCTACAAAGGAGGTCCTGGACGCCACACTGATTCATCAGTCAATTACGGGGCT
CTATGAAACAAGAATCGACCTCTCTCAGCTCGGTGGAGACAGCAGGGCTGACCCCAAGAAGAAGAGGAAG
GTGGAGGCCAGCGGAGGAGGATCTTTATCTGGGAAGAAGGCGGCAGCCGCGGCGGCGGCGGCTGCAGCGG
CAGCAACCGGGACGGAGGCTGGCCCTGGGACAGCAGGCGGCTCCGAGAACGGGTCTGAGGTGGCCGCGCA
GCCCGCGGGCCTGTCGGGCCCAGCCGAGGTCGGGCCGGGGGCGGTGGGGGAGCGCACACCCCGCAAGAAA
GAGCCTCCGCGGGCCTCGCCCCCCGGGGGCCTGGCGGAACCGCCGGGGTCCGCAGGGCCTCAGGCCGGCC
CTACTGTCGTGCCTGGGTCTGCGACCCCCATGGAAACTGGAATAGCAGAGACTCCGGAGGGGCGTCGGAC
CAGCCGGCGCAAGCGGGCGAAGGTAGAGTACAGAGAGATGGATGAAAGCTTGGCCAACCTCTCAGAAGAT
GAGTATTATTCAGAAGAAGAGAGAAATGCCAAAGCAGAGAAGGAAAAGAAGCTTCCCCCACCACCCCCTC
AAGCCCCACCTGAGGAAGAAAATGAAAGTGAGCCTGAAGAACCATCGGGTGTGGAGGGCGCAGCTTTCCA
GAGCCGACTTCCTCATGACCGGATGACTTCTCAAGAAGCAGCCTGTTTTCCAGATATTATCAGTGGACCA
CAACAGACCCAGAAGGTTTTTCTTTTCATTAGAAACCGCACACTGCAGTTGTGGTTGGATAATCCAAAGA
TTCAGCTGACATTTGAGGCTACTCTCCAACAATTAGAAGCACCTTATAACAGTGATACTGTGCTTGTCCA
CCGAGTTCACAGTTATTTAGAGCGTCATGGTCTTATCAACTTCGGCATCTATAAGAGGATAAAACCCCTA
CCAACTAAAAAGACAGGAAAGGTAATTATTATAGGCTCTGGGGTCTCAGGCTTGGCAGCAGCTCGACAGT
TACAAAGTTTTGGAATGGATGTCACACTTTTGGAAGCCAGGGATCGTGTGGGTGGACGAGTTGCCACATT
TCGCAAAGGAAACTATGTAGCTGATCTTGGAGCCATGGTGGTAACAGGTCTTGGAGGGAATCCTATGGCT
GTGGTCAGCAAACAAGTAAATATGGAACTGGCCAAGATCAAGCAAAAATGCCCACTTTATGAAGCCAACG
GACAAGCTGTTCCTAAAGAGAAAGATGAAATGGTAGAGCAAGAGTTTAACCGGTTGCTAGAAGCTACATC
TTACCTTAGTCATCAACTAGACTTCAATGTCCTCAATAATAAGCATGTGTCCCTTGGCCAGGCATTGGAA
GTTGTCATTCAGTTACAAGAGAAGCATGTCAAAGATGAGCAGATTGAACATTGGAAGAAGATAGTGAAAA
CTCAGGAAGAATTGAAAGAACTTCTTAATAAGATGGTAAATTTGAAAGAGAAAATTAAAGAACTCCATCA
GCAATACAAAGAAGCATCTGAAGTAAAGCCACCCAGAGATATTACTGCCGAGTTCTTAGTGAAAAGCAAA
CACAGGGATCTGACCGCCCTATGCAAGGAATATGATGAATTAGCTGAAACACAAGGAAAGCTAGAAGAAA
AACTTCAGGAGTTGGAAGCGAATCCCCCAAGTGATGTATATCTCTCATCAAGAGACAGACAAATACTTGA
TTGGCATTTTGCAAATCTTGAATTTGCTAATGCCACACCTCTCTCAACTCTCTCCCTTAAGCACTGGGAT
CAGGATGATGACTTTGAGTTCACTGGCAGCCACCTGACAGTAAGGAATGGCTACTCGTGTGTGCCTGTGG
CTTTAGCAGAAGGCCTAGACATTAAACTGAATACAGCAGTGCGACAGGTTCGCTACACGGCTTCAGGATG
TGAAGTGATAGCTGTGAATACCCGCTCCACGAGTCAAACCTTTATTTATAAATGCGACGCAGTTCTCTGT
ACCCTTCCCCTGGGTGTGCTGAAGCAGCAGCCACCAGCCGTTCAGTTTGTGCCACCTCTCCCTGAGTGGA
AAACATCTGCAGTCCAAAGGATGGGATTTGGCAACCTTAACAAGGTGGTGTTGTGTTTTGATCGGGTGTT
CTGGGATCCAAGTGTCAATTTGTTCGGGCATGTTGGCAGTACGACTGCCAGCAGGGGTGAGCTCTTCCTC
TTCTGGAACCTCTATAAAGCTCCAATACTGTTGGCACTAGTGGCAGGAGAAGCTGCTGGTATCATGGAAA
ACATAAGTGACGATGTGATTGTTGGCCGATGCCTGGCCATTCTCAAAGGGATTTTTGGTAGCAGTGCAGT
ACCTCAGCCCAAAGAAACTGTGGTGTCTCGTTGGCGTGCTGATCCCTGGGCTCGGGGCTCTTATTCCTAT
GTTGCTGCAGGATCATCTGGAAATGACTATGATTTAATGGCTCAGCCAATCACTCCTGGCCCCTCGATTC
CAGGTGCCCCACAGCCGATTCCACGACTCTTCTTTGCGGGAGAACATACGATCCGTAACTACCCAGCCAC
AGTGCATGGTGCTCTGCTGAGTGGGCTGCGAGAAGCGGGAAGAATTGCAGACCAGTTTTTGGGGGCCATG
TATACGCTGCCTCGCCAGGCCACACCAGGTGTTCCTGCACAGCAGTCCCCAAGCATGTGATAAGAATTCC
TAGAGCTCGCTGATCAGCCTCGACTGTGCCTTCTAGTTGCCAGCCATCTGTTGTTTGCCCCTCCCCCGTG
CCTTCCTTGACCCTGGAAGGTGCCACTCCCACTGTCCTTTCCTAATAAAATGAGGAAATTGCATCGCATT
GTCTGAGTAGGTGTCATTCTATTCTGGGGGGTGGGGTGGGGCAGGACAGCAAGGGGGAGGATTGGGAAGA
GAATAGCAGGCATGCTGGGGAGCGGCCGCAGGAACCCCTAGTGATGGAGTTGGCCACTCCCTCTCTGCGC
GCTCGCTCGCTCACTGAGGCCGGGCGACCAAAGGTCGCCCGACGCCCGGGCTTTGCCCGGGCGGCCTCAG
TGAGCGAGCGAGCGCGCAGCTGCCTGCAGGGGCGCCTGATGCGGTATTTTCTCCTTACGCATCTGTGCGG
TATTTCACACCGCATA
[142 nt withheld, positions 9117-9258]
C
[141 nt withheld, positions 9260-9400]
CCTTTGACGTTGGAGTCCACGTTCTTT
[37 nt withheld, positions 9428-9464]
ACCCTATCTCGGGCTATTCTTTTGATTTATAAGGGATTTTGCCGATTTCGGCCTATTGGTTAAAAAATGA
GCTGATTTAACAAAAATTTAACGCGAATTTTAACAAAATATTAACGTTTACAATTTTATGGTGCACTCTC
AGTACAATCTGCTCTGATGCCGCATAGTTAAGCCAGCCCCGACACCCGCCAACACCCGCTGACGCGCCCT
GACGGGCTTGTCTGCTCCCGGCATCCGCTTACAGACAAGCTGTGACCGTCTCCGGGAGCTGCATGTGTCA
GAGGTTTTCACCGTCATCACCGAAACGCGCGAGACGAAAGGGCCTCGTGATACGCCTATTTTTATAGGTT
AATGTCATGATAATAATGGTTTCTTAGACGTCAGGTGGCACTTTTCGGGGAAATGTGCGCGGAACCCCTA
TTTGTTTATTTTTCTAAATACATTCAAATATGTATCCGCTCATGAGACAATAACCCTGATAAATGCTTCA
ATAATATTGAAAAAGGAAGAGTATGAGTATTCAACATTTCCGTGTCGCCCTTATTCCCTTTTTTGCGGCA
TTTTGCCTTCCTGTTTTTGCTCACCCAGAAACGCTGGTGAAAGTAAAAGATGCTGAAGATCAGTTGGGTG
CACGAGTGGGTTACATCGAACTGGATCTCAACAGCGGTAAGATCCTTGAGAGTTTTCGCCCCGAAGAACG
TTTTCCAATGATGAGCACTTTTAAAGTTCTGCTATGTGGCGCGGTATTATCCCGTATTGACGCCGGGCAA
GAGCAACTCGGTCGCCGCATACACTATTCTCAGAATGACTTGGTTGAGTACTCACCAGTCACAGAAAAGC
ATCTTACGGATGGCATGACAGTAAGAGAATTATGCAGTGCTGCCATAACCATGAGTGATAACACTGCGGC
CAACTTACTTCTGACAACGATCGGAGGACCGAAGGAGCTAACCGCTTTTTTGCACAACATGGGGGATCAT
GTAACTCGCCTTGATCGTTGGGAACCGGAGCTGAATGAAGCCATACCAAACGACGAGCGTGACACCACGA
TGCCTGTAGCAATGGCAACAACGTTGCGCAAACTATTAACTGGCGAACTACTTACTCTAGCTTCCCGGCA
ACAATTAATAGACTGGATGGAGGCGGATAAAGTTGCAGGACCACTTCTGCGCTCGGCCCTTCCGGCTGGC
TGGTTTATTGCTGATAAATCTGGAGCCGGTGAGCGTGGAAGCCGCGGTATCATTGCAGCACTGGGGCCAG
ATGGTAAGCCCTCCCGTATCGTAGTTATCTACACGACGGGGAGTCAGGCAACTATGGATGAACGAAATAG
ACAGATCGCTGAGATAGGTGCCTCACTGATTAAGCATTGGTAACTGTCAGACCAAGTTTACTCATATATA
CTTTAGATTGATTTAAAACTTCATTTTTAATTTAAAAGGATCTAGGTGAAGATCCTTTTTGATAATCTCA
TGACCAAAATCCCTTAACGTGAGTTTTCGTTCCACTGAGCGTCAGACCCC
Features (pLannotate 1.2.2; 17 found; start..end, strand, type, name):
     24..612     +  rep_origin     ori: high-copy-number ColE1/pMB1/pBR322/pUC origin of replication
    674..914     +  promoter       U6 promoter: RNA polymerase III promoter for human U6 snRNA
    941..1016    +  misc_RNA       gRNA scaffold: guide RNA scaffold for the Streptococcus pyogenes CRISPR/Cas9 system
   1023..1066    +  misc_RNA       gRNA scaffold (fragment): guide RNA scaffold for the Streptococcus pyogenes CRISPR/Cas9 system
   1113..1398    +  enhancer       CMV enhancer: human cytomegalovirus immediate early enhancer; contains an 18-bp deletion relative to the standard CMV enhancer
   1400..1677    +  promoter       chicken β-actin promoter: No description available
   1678..1906    +  intron         hybrid intron: hybrid between chicken β-actin (CBA) and minute virus of mice (MMV) introns (Gray et al., 2011)
   1957..6060    +  CDS            Cas9m4: catalytically dead mutant of the Cas9 endonuclease from the Streptococcus pyogenes Type II CRISPR/Cas system RNA-guided DNA-binding protein that lacks endonuclease activity due to the mutations D10A, D839A, H840A, and N863A (Mali et al., 2013)
   6166..8667    +  CDS            KDM1A: KDM1A_HUMAN - Also known as AOF2, KDM1, KIAA0601, LSD1. Experimental evidence at protein level: Swiss-Prot protein existence level 1. Histone demethylase that can demethylate both 'Lys-4' (H3K4me) and 'Lys-9' (H3K9me) of histone H3, thereby acting as a coactivator or a corepressor, depending on the context (PubMed:15620353, PubMed:15811342, PubMed:16140033, PubMed:16079794, PubMed:16079795, PubMed:16223729). Acts by oxidizing the substrate by FAD to generate the corresponding imine that is subsequently hydrolyzed (PubMed:15620353, PubMed:15811342, PubMed:16079794, PubMed:21300290). Acts as a c
   8704..8815    +  polyA_signal   bGH poly(A) signal: bovine growth hormone polyadenylation signal
   8920..9060    +  repeat_region  AAV2 ITR: inverted terminal repeat of adeno-associated virus serotype 2 inverted
   9065..9116    -  misc_feature   bom (fragment): basis of mobility region from pBR322
   9135..9515    +  rep_origin     M13 ori (sequence partly withheld): M13 bacteriophage origin of replication; arrow indicates direction of (+) strand synthesis
   9591..9640    -  misc_feature   bom (fragment): basis of mobility region from pBR322
   9742..9777    -  CDS            rop (fragment): Rop protein, which maintains plasmids at low copy number; rop
   9872..9976    +  promoter       AmpR promoter: bla
   9977..10837   +  CDS            AmpR: β-lactamase; bla; confers resistance to ampicillin, carbenicillin, and related antibiotics
