[The description below was written by a language model from this plasmid's Addgene catalogue record and pLannotate feature annotations shown in this document.]
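Description:
pX330a dCas9-LSD1 is a 10,984 bp CRISPR epigenome-editing plasmid built on the pX330 backbone. It is catalogued as a mammalian expression vector but intended for use in chicken embryos. It is maintained in E. coli as a high-copy plasmid through a ColE1/pUC-type origin and selected with ampicillin via the β-lactamase gene. An M13 phage origin, a single AAV2 inverted terminal repeat and small bom and rop fragments are also annotated. These appear to be backbone remnants rather than functional parts of the design, and one ITR alone would not support AAV packaging.

The payload is a fusion of Cas9m4, a nuclease-dead Streptococcus pyogenes Cas9 carrying the D10A, D839A, H840A and N863A mutations, to human KDM1A (LSD1). LSD1 is a histone demethylase that removes methyl marks from H3K4 and H3K9. Expression is driven by a modified CAG-type promoter, annotated as a CMV enhancer, the chicken β-actin promoter and a hybrid intron, which gives broad, ubiquitous expression. The transcript is terminated by the bGH polyadenylation signal. According to the record, dCas9-VP64 was first cloned into pX330, and the VP64 activator was then excised and replaced with LSD1.

Upstream of this cassette, the pX330 human U6 promoter and an S. pyogenes guide RNA scaffold are still present, along with an additional scaffold fragment. The record does not describe any specific guide sequence. When directed by guide RNAs, the fusion protein binds DNA without cutting it and brings demethylase activity to chosen cis-regulatory elements. This allows targeted enhancer demethylation, and so decommissioning of those enhancers, to test their function in vivo in the chicken embryo.
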