Addgene plasmid #92362: pX330a dCas9-LSD1
Purpose: Modified CAG promoter-containing vector for ubiquitous expression of catalytically inactive Cas9 fused to LSD1. For targeted enhancer demethylation in chicken embryos.
Depositing lab: Tatjana Sauka-Spengler. Depositing organization: University of Oxford. Publication: Genome and epigenome engineering CRISPR toolkit for in vivo modulation of cis-regulatory interactions and gene expression in the chicken embryo. Williams RM, Senanayake U, Artibani M, Taylor G, Wells D, Ahmed AA, Sauka-Spengler T. Development. 2018 Feb 23;145(4). pii: dev.160333. doi: 10.1242/dev.160333. PubMed 29386245.
Backbone
  Vector backbone: x330
  Backbone size w/o insert (bp): 4237
  Total vector size (bp): 10984
  Vector type: Mammalian Expression, CRISPR
Growth in bacteria
  Bacterial resistance: Ampicillin, 100 μg/mL
  Growth temperature: 37°C
  Growth strain: DH5alpha
  Copy number: High Copy
Gene/Insert
  Gene/Insert name: dCas9-LSD1
  Insert size (bp): 6747
  Promoter: CAG
  Cloning method: Gibson Cloning
  Sequencing primers: 5′ tctgactgaccgcgttactc; 3′ AGGAAAGGACAGTGGGAGTG
Resource information
  A portion of this plasmid was derived from a plasmid made by: Cas9m4-VP64 was amplified from (Addgene #47319) and cloned into pX330 (Addgene #42230). VP64 was then removed by EcoRI digest and LSD1 was inserted from EMM67 (Addgene #49043)
Terms and licenses: Academic/Nonprofit Terms; Industry Terms: Not Available to Industry
Depositor comments: CAS9 transcriptional activators for target specificity screening and paired nickases for cooperative genome engineering. Mali P, Aach J, Stranges PB, Esvelt KM, Moosburner M, Kosuri S, Yang L, Church GM. Nat Biotechnol. 2013 Aug 1. doi: 10.1038/nbt.2675. 10.1038/nbt.2675 PubMed 23907171 Multiplex Genome Engineering Using CRISPR/Cas Systems. Cong L, Ran FA, Cox D, Lin S, Barretto R, Habib N, Hsu PD, Wu X, Jiang W, Marraffini LA, Zhang F. Science. 2013 Jan 3. 10.1126/science.1231143 PubMed 23287718 Locus-specific editing of histone modifications at endogenous enhancers. Mendenhall EM, Williamson KE, Reyon D, Zou JY, Ram O, Joung JK, Bernstein BE. Nat Biotechnol. 2013 Sep 8. doi: 10.1038/nbt.2701. 10.1038/nbt.2701 PubMed 24013198 Please visit https://www.biorxiv.org/content/early/2017/05/08/135525 for bioRxiv preprint.
How to cite: pX330a dCas9-LSD1 was a gift from Tatjana Sauka-Spengler (Addgene plasmid # 92362 ; http://n2t.net/addgene:92362 ; RRID:Addgene_92362)
