>Addgene plasmid #92362 | pX330a dCas9-LSD1 | addgene partial sequence | sequence record 181401 | Addgene Partial NGS Result
CATGCCCAAGAAGAAGAGGAAGGTGGGAAGGGGGATGGACAAGAAGTACTCCATTGGGCTCGCTATCGGC
ACAAACAGCGTCGGCTGGGCCGTCATTACGGACGAGTACAAGGTGCCGAGCAAAAAATTCAAAGTTCTGG
GCAATACCGATCGCCACAGCATAAAGAAGAACCTCATTGGCGCCCTCCTGTTCGACTCCGGGGAGACGGC
CGAAGCCACGCGGCTCAAAAGAACAGCACGGCGCAGATATACCCGCAGAAAGAATCGGATCTGCTACCTG
CAGGAGATCTTTAGTAATGAGATGGCTAAGGTGGATGACTCTTTCTTCCATAGGCTGGAGGAGTCCTTTT
TGGTGGAGGAGGATAAAAAGCACGAGCGCCACCCAATCTTTGGCAATATCGTGGACGAGGTGGCGTACCA
TGAAAAGTACCCAACCATATATCATCTGAGGAAGAAGCTTGTAGACAGTACTGATAAGGCTGACTTGCGG
TTGATCTATCTCGCGCTGGCGCATATGATCAAATTTCGGGGACACTTCCTCATCGAGGGGGACCTGAACC
CAGACAACAGCGATGTCGACAAACTCTTTATCCAACTGGTTCAGACTTACAATCAGCTTTTCGAAGAGAA
CCCGATCAATGCATCCGGAGTTGACGCCAAAGCAATCCTGAGCGCTAGGCTGTCCAAATCCCGGCGGCTC
GAAAACCTCATCGCACAGCTCCCTGGGGAGAAGAAGAACGGCCTGTTTGGTAATCTTATCGCCCTGTCAC
TCGGGCTGACCCCCAACTTTAAATCTAACTTCGACCTGGCCGAAGATGCCAAGCTTCAACTGAGCAAAGA
CACCTACGATGATGATCTCGACAATCTGCTGGCCCAGATCGGCGACCAGTACGCAGACCTTTTTTTGGCG
GCAAAGAACCTGTCAGACGCCATTCTGCTGAGTGATATTCTGCGAGTGAACACGGAGATCACCAAAGCTC
CGCTGAGCGCTAGTATGATCAAGCGCTATGATGAGCACCACCAAGACTTGACTTTGCTGAAGGCCCTTGT
CAGACAGCAACTGCCTGAGAAGTACAAGGAAATTTTCTTCGATCAGTCTAAAAATGGCTACGCCGGATAC
ATTGACGGCGGAGCAAGCCAGGAGGAATTTTACAAATTTATTAAGCCCATCTTGGAAAAAATGGACGGCA
CCGAGGAGCTGCTGGTAAAGCTTAACAGAGAAGATCTGTTGCGCAAACAGCGCACTTTCGACAATGGAAG
CATCCCCCACCAGATTCACCTGGGCGAACTGCACGCTATCCTCAGGCGGCAAGAGGATTTCTACCCCTTT
TTGAAAGATAACAGGGAAAAGATTGAGAAAATCCTCACATTTCGGATACCCTACTATGTAGGCCCCCTCG
CCCGGGGAAATTCCAGATTCGCGTGGATGACTCGCAAATCAGAAGAGACCATCACTCCCTGGAACTTCGA
GGAAGTCGTGGATAAGGGGGCCTCTGCCCAGTCCTTCATCGAAAGGATGACTAACTTTGATAAAAATCTG
CCTAACGAAAAGGTGCTTCCTAAACACTCTCTGCTGTACGAGTACTTCACAGTTTATAACGAGCTCACCA
AGGTCAAATACGTCACAGAAGGGATGAGAAAGCCAGCATTCCTGTCTGGAGAGCAGAAGAAAGCTATCGT
GGACCTCCTCTTCAAGACGAACCGGAAAGTTACCGTGAAACAGCTCAAAGAGGACTATTTCAAAAAGATT
GAATGTTTCGACTCTGTTGAAATCAGCGGAGTGGAGGATCGCTTCAACGCATCCCTGGGAACGTATCACG
ATCTCCTGAAAATCATTAAAGACAAGGACTTCCTGGACAATGAGGAGAACGAGGACATTCTTGAGGACAT
TGTCCTCACCCTTACGTTGTTTGAAGATAGGGAGATGATTGAAGAACGCTTGAAAACTTACGCTCATCTC
TTCGACGACAAAGTCATGAAACAGCTCAAGAGGCGCCGATATACAGGATGGGGGCGGCTGTCAAGAAAAC
TGATCAATGGGATCCGAGACAAGCAGAGTGGAAAGACAATCCTGGATTTTCTTAAGTCCGATGGATTTGC
CAACCGGAACTTCATGCAGTTGATCCATGATGACTCTCTCACCTTTAAGGAGGACATCCAGAAAGCACAA
GTTTCTGGCCAGGGGGACAGTCTCCACGAGCACATCGCTAATCTTGCAGGTAGCCCAGCTATCAAAAAGG
GAATACTGCAGACCGTTAAGGTCGTGGATGAACTCGTCAAAGTAATGGGAAGGCATAAGCCCGAGAATAT
CGTTATCGAGATGGCCCGAGAGAACCAAACTACCCAGAAGGGACAGAAGAACAGTAGGGAAAGGATGAAG
AGGATTGAAGAGGGTATAAAAGAACTGGGGTCCCAAATCCTTAAGGAACACCCAGTTGAAAACACCCAGC
TTCAGAATGAGAAGCTCTACCTGTACTACCTGCAGAACGGCAGGGACATGTACGTGGATCAGGAACTGGA
CATCAATCGGCTCTCCGACTACGACGTGGCTGCTATCGTGCCCCAGTCTTTTCTCAAAGATGATTCTATT
GATAATAAAGTGTTGACAAGATCCGATAAAGCTAGAGGGAAGAGTGATAACGTCCCCTCAGAAGAAGTTG
TCAAGAAAATGAAAAATTATTGGCGGCAGCTGCTGAACGCCAAACTGATCACACAACGGAAGTTCGATAA
TCTGACTAAGGCTGAACGAGGTGGCCTGTCTGAGTTGGATAAAGCCGGCTTCATCAAAAGGCAGCTTGTT
GAGACACGCCAGATCACCAAGCACGTGGCCCAAATTCTCGATTCACGCATGAACACCAAGTACGATGAAA
ATGACAAACTGATTCGAGAGGTGAAAGTTATTACTCTGAAGTCTAAGCTGGTCTCAGATTTCAGAAAGGA
CTTTCAGTTTTATAAGGTGAGAGAGATCAACAATTACCACCATGCGCATGATGCCTACCTGAATGCAGTG
GTAGGCACTGCACTTATCAAAAAATATCCCAAGCTTGAATCTGAATTTGTTTACGGAGACTATAAAGTGT
ACGATGTTAGGAAAATGATCGCAAAGTCTGAGCAGGAAATAGGCAAGGCCACCGCTAAGTACTTCTTTTA
CAGCAATATTATGAATTTTTTCAAGACCGAGATTACACTGGCCAATGGAGAGATTCGGAAGCGACCACTT
ATCGAAACAAACGGAGAAACAGGAGAAATCGTGTGGGACAAGGGTAGGGATTTCGCGACAGTCCGGAAGG
TCCTGTCCATGCCGCAGGTGAACATCGTTAAAAAGACCGAAGTACAGACCGGAGGCTTCTCCAAGGAAAG
TATCCTCCCGAAAAGGAACAGCGACAAGCTGATCGCACGCAAAAAAGATTGGGACCCCAAGAAATACGGC
GGATTCGATTCTCCTACAGTCGCTTACAGTGTACTGGTTGTGGCCAAAGTGGAGAAAGGGAAGTCTAAAA
AACTCAAAAGCGTCAAGGAACTGCTGGGCATCACAATCATGGAGCGATCAAGCTTCGAAAAAAACCCCAT
CGACTTTCTCGAGGCGAAAGGATATAAAGAGGTCAAAAAAGACCTCATCATTAAGCTTCCCAAGTACTCT
CTCTTTGAGCTTGAAAACGGCCGGAAACGAATGCTCGCTAGTGCGGGCGAGCTGCAGAAAGGTAACGAGC
TGGCACTGCCCTCTAAATACGTTAATTTCTTGTATCTGGCCAGCCACTATGAAAAGCTCAAAGGGTCTCC
CGAAGATAATGAGCAGAAGCAGCTGTTCGTGGAACAACACAAACACTACCTTGATGAGATCATCGAGCAA
ATAAGCGAATTCTCCAAAAGAGTGATCCTCGCCGACGCTAACCTCGATAAGGTGCTTTCTGCTTACAATA
AGCACAGGGATAAGCCCATCAGGGAGCAGGCAGAAAACATTATCCACTTGTTTACTCTGACCAACTTGGG
CGCGCCTGCAGCCTTCAAGTACTTCGACACCACCATAGACAGAAAGCGGTACACCTCTACAAAGGAGGTC
CTGGACGCCACACTGATTCATCAGTCAATTACGGGGCTCTATGAAACAAGAATCGACCTCTCTCAGCTCG
GTGGAGACAGCAGGGCTGACCCCAAGAAGAAGAGGAAGGTGGAGGCCAGCGGAGGAGGATCTTTATCTGG
GAAGAAGGCGGCAGCCGCGGCGGCGGCGGCTGCAGCGGCAGCAACCGGGACGGAGGCTGGCCCTGGGACA
GCAGGCGGCTCCGAGAACGGGTCTGAGGTGGCCGCGCAGCCCGCGGGCCTGTCGGGCCCAGCCGAGGTCG
GGCCGGGGGCGGTGGGGGAGCGCACACCCCGCAAGAAAGAGCCTCCGCGGGCCTCGCCCCCCGGGGGCCT
GGCGGAACCGCCGGGGTCCGCAGGGCCTCAGGCCGGCCCTACTGTCGTGCCTGGGTCTGCGACCCCCATG
GAAACTGGAATAGCAGAGACTCCGGAGGGGCGTCGGACCAGCCGGCGCAAGCGGGCGAAGGTAGAGTACA
GAGAGATGGATGAAAGCTTGGCCAACCTCTCAGAAGATGAGTATTATTCAGAAGAAGAGAGAAATGCCAA
AGCAGAGAAGGAAAAGAAGCTTCCCCCACCACCCCCTCAAGCCCCACCTGAGGAAGAAAATGAAAGTGAG
CCTGAAGAACCATCGGGTGTGGAGGGCGCAGCTTTCCAGAGCCGACTTCCTCATGACCGGATGACTTCTC
AAGAAGCAGCCTGTTTTCCAGATATTATCAGTGGACCACAACAGACCCAGAAGGTTTTTCTTTTCATTAG
AAACCGCACACTGCAGTTGTGGTTGGATAATCCAAAGATTCAGCTGACATTTGAGGCTACTCTCCAACAA
TTAGAAGCACCTTATAACAGTGATACTGTGCTTGTCCACCGAGTTCACAGTTATTTAGAGCGTCATGGTC
TTATCAACTTCGGCATCTATAAGAGGATAAAACCCCTACCAACTAAAAAGACAGGAAAGGTAATTATTAT
AGGCTCTGGGGTCTCAGGCTTGGCAGCAGCTCGACAGTTACAAAGTTTTGGAATGGATGTCACACTTTTG
GAAGCCAGGGATCGTGTGGGTGGACGAGTTGCCACATTTCGCAAAGGAAACTATGTAGCTGATCTTGGAG
CCATGGTGGTAACAGGTCTTGGAGGGAATCCTATGGCTGTGGTCAGCAAACAAGTAAATATGGAACTGGC
CAAGATCAAGCAAAAATGCCCACTTTATGAAGCCAACGGACAAGCTGTTCCTAAAGAGAAAGATGAAATG
GTAGAGCAAGAGTTTAACCGGTTGCTAGAAGCTACATCTTACCTTAGTCATCAACTAGACTTCAATGTCC
TCAATAATAAGCATGTGTCCCTTGGCCAGGCATTGGAAGTTGTCATTCAGTTACAAGAGAAGCATGTCAA
AGATGAGCAGATTGAACATTGGAAGAAGATAGTGAAAACTCAGGAAGAATTGAAAGAACTTCTTAATAAG
ATGGTAAATTTGAAAGAGAAAATTAAAGAACTCCATCAGCAATACAAAGAAGCATCTGAAGTAAAGCCAC
CCAGAGATATTACTGCCGAGTTCTTAGTGAAAAGCAAACACAGGGATCTGACCGCCCTATGCAAGGAATA
TGATGAATTAGCTGAAACACAAGGAAAGCTAGAAGAAAAACTTCAGGAGTTGGAAGCGAATCCCCCAAGT
GATGTATATCTCTCATCAAGAGACAGACAAATACTTGATTGGCATTTTGCAAATCTTGAATTTGCTAATG
CCACACCTCTCTCAACTCTCTCCCTTAAGCACTGGGATCAGGATGATGACTTTGAGTTCACTGGCAGCCA
CCTGACAGTAAGGAATGGCTACTCGTGTGTGCCTGTGGCTTTAGCAGAAGGCCTAGACATTAAACTGAAT
ACAGCAGTGCGACAGGTTCGCTACACGGCTTCAGGATGTGAAGTGATAGCTGTGAATACCCGCTCCACGA
GTCAAACCTTTATTTATAAATGCGACGCAGTTCTCTGTACCCTTCCCCTGGGTGTGCTGAAGCAGCAGCC
ACCAGCCGTTCAGTTTGTGCCACCTCTCCCTGAGTGGAAAACATCTGCAGTCCAAAGGATGGGATTTGGC
AACCTTAACAAGGTGGTGTTGTGTTTTGATCGGGTGTTCTGGGATCCAAGTGTCAATTTGTTCGGGCATG
TTGGCAGTACGACTGCCAGCAGGGGTGAGCTCTTCCTCTTCTGGAACCTCTATAAAGCTCCAATACTGTT
GGCACTAGTGGCAGGAGAAGCTGCTGGTATCATGGAAAACATAAGTGACGATGTGATTGTTGGCCGATGC
CTGGCCATTCTCAAAGGGATTTTTGGTAGCAGTGCAGTACCTCAGCCCAAAGAAACTGTGGTGTCTCGTT
GGCGTGCTGATCCCTGGGCTCGGGGCTCTTATTCCTATGTTGCTGCAGGATCATCTGGAAATGACTATGA
TTTAATGGCTCAGCCAATCACTCCTGGCCCCTCGATTCCAGGTGCCCCACAGCCGATTCCACGACTCTTC
TTTGCGGGAGAACATACGATCCGTAACTACCCAGCCACAGTGCATGGTGCTCTGCTGAGTGGGCTGCGAG
AAGCGGGAAGAATTGCAGACCAGTTTTTGGGGGCCATGTATACGCTGCCTCGCCAGGCCACACCAGGTGT
TCCTGCACAGCAGTCCCCAAGCATGTGATAAGAATTCCTAGAGCTCGCTGATCAGCCTCGACTGTGCCTT
CTAGTTGCCAGCCATCTGTTGTTTGCCCCTCCCCCGTGCCTTCCTTGACCCTGGAAGGTGCCACTCCCAC
TGTCCTTTCCTAATAAAATGAGGAAATTGCATCGCATTGTCTGAGTAGGTGTCATTCTATTCTGGGGGGT
GGGGTGGGGCAGGACAGCAAGGGGGAGGATTGGGAAGAGAATAGCAGGCATGCTGGGGAGCGGCCGCAGG
AACCCCTAGTGATGGAGTTGGCCACTCCCTCTCTGCGCGCTCGCTCGCTCACTGAGGCCGGGCGACCAAA
GGTCGCCCGACGCCCGGGCTTTGCCCGGGCGGCCTCAGTGAGCGAGCGAGCGCGCAGCTGCCTGCAGGGG
CGCCTGATGCGGTATTTTCTCCTTACGCATCTGTGCGGTATTTCACACCGCATA
[95 nt withheld, positions 7195-7289]
T
[46 nt withheld, positions 7291-7336]
C
[141 nt withheld, positions 7338-7478]
CCTTTGACGTTGGAGTCCACGTTCTTT
[37 nt withheld, positions 7506-7542]
ACTCTATCTCGGGCTATTCTTTTGATTTATAAGGGATTTTGCCGATTTCGGTCTATTGGTTAAAAAATGA
GCTGATTTAACAAAAATTTAACGCGAATTTTAACAAAATATTAACGTTTACAATTTTATGGTGCACTCTC
AGTACAATCTGCTCTGATGCCGCATAGTTAAGCCAGCCCCGACACCCGCCAACACCCGCTGACGCGCCCT
GACGGGCTTGTCTGCTCCCGGCATCCGCTTACAGACAAGCTGTGACCGTCTCCGGGAGCTGCATGTGTCA
GAGGTTTTCACCGTCATCACCGAAACGCGCGAGACGAAAGGGCCTCGTGATACGCCTATTTTTATAGGTT
AATGTCATGATAATAATGGTTTCTTAGACGTCAGGTGGCACTTTTCGGGGAAATGTGCGCGGAACCCCTA
TTTGTTTATTTTTCTAAATACATTCAAATATGTATCCGCTCATGAGACAATAACCCTGATAAATGCTTCA
ATAATATTGAAAAAGGAAGAGTATGAGTATTCAACATTTCCGTGTCGCCCTTATTCCCTTTTTTGCGGCA
TTTTGCCTTCCTGTTTTTGCTCACCCAGAAACGCTGGTGAAAGTAAAAGATGCTGAAGATCAGTTGGGTG
CACGAGTGGGTTACATCGAACTGGATCTCAACAGCGGTAAGATCCTTGAGAGTTTTCGCCCCGAAGAACG
TTTTCCAATGATGAGCACTTTTAAAGTTCTGCTATGTGGCGCGGTATTATCCCGTATTGACGCCGGGCAA
GAGCAACTCGGTCGCCGCATACACTATTCTCAGAATGACTTGGTTGAGTACTCACCAGTCACAGAAAAGC
ATCTTACGGATGGCATGACAGTAAGAGAATTATGCAGTGCTGCCATAACCATGAGTGATAACACTGCGGC
CAACTTACTTCTGACAACGATCGGAGGACCGAAGGAGCTAACCGCTTTTTTGCACAACATGGGGGATCAT
GTAACTCGCCTTGATCGTTGGGAACCGGAGCTGAATGAAGCCATACCAAACGACGAGCGTGACACCACGA
TGCCTGTAGCAATGGCAACAACGTTGCGCAAACTATTAACTGGCGAACTACTTACTCTAGCTTCCCGGCA
ACAATTAATAGACTGGATGGAGGCGGATAAAGTTGCAGGACCACTTCTGCGCTCGGCCCTTCCGGCTGGC
TGGTTTATTGCTGATAAATCTGGAGCCGGTGAGCGTGGAAGCCGCGGTATCATTGCAGCACTGGGGCCAG
ATGGTAAGCCCTCCCGTATCGTAGTTATCTACACGACGGGGAGTCAGGCAACTATGGATGAACGAAATAG
ACAGATCGCTGAGATAGGTGCCTCACTGATTAAGCATTGGTAACTGTCAGACCAAGTTTACTCATATATA
CTTTAGATTGATTTAAAACTTCATTTTTAATTTAAAAGGATCTAGGTGAAGATCCTTTTTGATAATCTCA
TGACCAAAATCCCTTAACGTGAGTTTTCGTTCCACTGAGCGTCAGACCCCGTAGAAAAGATCAAAGGATC
TTCTTGAGATCCTTTTTTTCTGCGCGTAATCTGCTGCTTGCAAACAAAAAAACCACCGCTACCAGCGGTG
GTTTGTTTGCCGGATCAAGAGCTACCAACTCTTTTTCCGAAGGTAACTGGCTTCAGCAGAGCGCAGATAC
CAAATACTGTTCTTCTAGTGTAGCCGTAGTTAGGCCACCACTTCAAGAACTCTGTAGCACCGCCTACATA
CCTCGCTCTGCTAATCCTGTTACCAGTGGCTGCTGCCAGTGGCGATAAGTCGTGTCTTACCGGGTTGGAC
TCAAGACGATAGTTACCGGATAAGGCGCAGCGGTCGGGCTGAACGGGGGGTTCGTGCACACAGCCCAGCT
TGGAGCGAACGACCTACACCGAACTGAGATACCTACAGCGTGAGCTATGAGAAAGCGCCACGCTTCCCGA
AGGGAGAAAGGCGGACAGGTATCCGGTAAGCGGCAGGGTCGGAACAGGAGAGCGCACGAGGGAGCTTCCA
GGGGGAAACGCCTGGTATCTTTATAGTCCTGTCGGGTTTCGCCACCTCTGACTTGAGCGTCGATTTTTGT
GATGCTCGTCAGGGGGGCGGAGCCTATGGAAAAACGCCAGCAACGCGGCCTTTTTACGGTTCCTGGCCTT
TTGCTGGCCTTTTGCTCACATGTGAGGGCCTATTTCCCATGATTCCTTCATATTTGCATATACGATACAA
GGCTGTTAGAGAGATAATTGGAATTAATTTGACTGTAAACACAAAGATATTAGTACAAAATACGTGACGT
AGAAAGTAATAATTTCTTGGGTAGTTTGCAGTTTTAAAATTATGTTTTAAAATGGACTATCATATGCTTA
CCGTAACTTGAAAGTATTTCGATTTCTTGGCTTTATATATCTTGTGGAAAGGACGAAACACCGGGTCTTC
GAGAAGACCTGTTTTAGAGCTAGAAATAGCAAGTTAAAATAAGGCTAGTCCGTTATCAACTTGAAAAAGT
GGCACCGAGTCGGTGCTTTTTTGTTTTAGAGCTAGAAATAGCAAGTTAAAATAAGGCTAGTCCGTTTTTA
GCGCGTGCGCCAATTCTGCAG
